Addgene plasmid #85049: pmScarlet-H_Giantin_C1
Purpose: In vivo visualization of the Golgi apparatus (can be used for colocalization studies)
Depositing lab: Dorus Gadella. Depositing organization: University of Amsterdam. Publication: mScarlet: a bright monomeric red fluorescent protein for cellular imaging. Bindels DS, Haarbosch L, van Weeren L, Postma M, Wiese KE, Mastop M, Aumonier S, Gotthard G, Royant A, Hink MA, Gadella TW Jr. Nat Methods. 2016 Nov 21. doi: 10.1038/nmeth.4074. PubMed 27869816.
Backbone
  Vector backbone: pmScarlet-H_C1
  Backbone manufacturer: Gadella Lab
  Backbone size w/o insert (bp): 4671
  Vector type: Mammalian Expression
  Selectable markers: Neomycin (select with G418)
Growth in bacteria
  Bacterial resistance: Kanamycin, 50 μg/mL
  Growth temperature: 37°C
  Growth strain: DH5alpha
  Copy number: High Copy
Gene/Insert
  Gene/Insert name: Giantin (alt name: Golgin B1)
  Species: H. sapiens (human)
  Insert size (bp): 390
  Mutation: aa 3131-3259
  Entrez Gene: GOLGB1 (a.k.a. GCP, GCP372, GOLIM1)
  Promoter: CMV
  Cloning method: Restriction Enzyme; 5′ cloning site BsrGI (not destroyed); 3′ cloning site BamHI (not destroyed)
  Sequencing primers: 5′ AGGTCTATATAAGCAGAGC; 3′ TCTACAAATGTGGTATGGC
Terms and licenses: Academic/Nonprofit Terms; Industry Terms: Not Available to Industry
How to cite: pmScarlet-H_Giantin_C1 was a gift from Dorus Gadella (Addgene plasmid # 85049 ; http://n2t.net/addgene:85049 ; RRID:Addgene_85049)
