[The description below was written by a language model from this plasmid's Addgene catalogue record and pLannotate feature annotations shown in this document.]
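Description:
pmScarlet-H_Giantin_C1 is a mammalian expression plasmid of about 5.1 kb built on the pmScarlet-H_C1 backbone, a C1-style fusion vector in which the fluorescent protein sits upstream of the cloning site. It is maintained in E. coli as a high-copy plasmid through a ColE1/pUC-type origin and also carries an f1 phage origin. A single NeoR/KanR (Tn5 aminoglycoside phosphotransferase) gene provides both selections. A bacterial bla-type promoter drives it for kanamycin resistance in bacteria. The adjacent SV40 enhancer/early promoter, paired with an HSV TK polyadenylation signal, drives it for G418 selection in mammalian cells. The feature table also lists short fragments annotated as ble, bGH poly(A) and SV40 large T antigen. These look like partial matches to backbone sequence rather than functional elements.

The expression cassette uses the human CMV immediate-early enhancer and promoter to drive mScarlet-H, a monomeric red/orange fluorescent protein of the mScarlet family described in the annotation as having low acid sensitivity. Following a short remnant of the multiple cloning site, mScarlet-H is joined to a roughly 390 bp fragment of human Giantin (GOLGB1, golgin B1) encoding residues 3131–3259, inserted between BsrGI and BamHI sites that both remain intact. An SV40 poly(A) signal terminates the transcript. This C-terminal portion of Giantin directs the fusion to the Golgi, so the fluorescent protein is tagged at its C-terminus with a Golgi-targeting sequence rather than fused to the full-length golgin. The stated purpose is visualization of the Golgi apparatus in living cells, including use as a red organelle marker in colocalization studies with other fluorescent fusions.
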