Features (pLannotate 1.2.2; 15 found; start..end, strand, type, name):
     59..362     +  enhancer       CMV enhancer: human cytomegalovirus immediate early enhancer
    363..566     +  promoter       CMV promoter: human cytomegalovirus (CMV) immediate early promoter
    611..1306    +  CDS            mScarlet-H: mScarlet-H is a basic (constitutively fluorescent) orange fluorescent protein published in 2016, derived from synthetic construct. It has low acid sensitivity.
   1307..1325    +  misc_feature   MCS (fragment): multiple cloning site
   1328..1714    +  CDS            GOLGB1 (fragment): GOGB1_HUMAN - Experimental evidence at protein level: Swiss-Prot protein existence level 1. May participate in forming intercisternal cross-bridges of the Golgi complex. From Homo sapiens (Human).
   1740..1824    +  CDS            large T antigen (fragment): large T antigen from SV40 (simian virus 40)
   1847..1968    +  polyA_signal   SV40 poly(A) signal: SV40 polyadenylation signal
   2002..2430    -  rep_origin     f1 ori (sequence partly withheld): f1 bacteriophage origin of replication; arrow indicates direction of (+) strand synthesis
   2457..2561    +  promoter       AmpR promoter: bla
   2563..2920    +  promoter       SV40 promoter: SV40 enhancer and early promoter
   2955..3749    +  CDS            NeoR/KanR: aminoglycoside phosphotransferase from Tn5; aph(3')-II (or nptII); confers resistance to neomycin, kanamycin, and G418 (Geneticin®)
   3770..3922    +  CDS            ble (fragment): BLE_KLEPN - Experimental evidence at protein level: Swiss-Prot protein existence level 1. Binding protein with a strong affinity to the bleomycin family of antibiotics. Binds to CL990; an antimitotic-antibiotic compound. From Klebsiella pneumoniae.
   3981..4028    +  polyA_signal   HSV TK poly(A) signal: herpes simplex virus thymidine kinase polyadenylation signal (Cole and Stacy, 1985)
   4119..4135    -  polyA_signal   bGH poly(A) signal (fragment): bovine growth hormone polyadenylation signal
   4357..4945    +  rep_origin     ori: high-copy-number ColE1/pMB1/pBR322/pUC origin of replication
>Addgene plasmid #85049 | pmScarlet-H_Giantin_C1 | depositor full sequence | sequence record 163855 | Full Sequence
GTTATTAATAGTAATCAATTACGGGGTCATTAGTTCATAGCCCATATATGGAGTTCCGCGTTACATAACT
TACGGTAAATGGCCCGCCTGGCTGACCGCCCAACGACCCCCGCCCATTGACGTCAATAATGACGTATGTT
CCCATAGTAACGCCAATAGGGACTTTCCATTGACGTCAATGGGTGGAGTATTTACGGTAAACTGCCCACT
TGGCAGTACATCAAGTGTATCATATGCCAAGTACGCCCCCTATTGACGTCAATGACGGTAAATGGCCCGC
CTGGCATTATGCCCAGTACATGACCTTATGGGACTTTCCTACTTGGCAGTACATCTACGTATTAGTCATC
GCTATTACCATGGTGATGCGGTTTTGGCAGTACATCAATGGGCGTGGATAGCGGTTTGACTCACGGGGAT
TTCCAAGTCTCCACCCCATTGACGTCAATGGGAGTTTGTTTTGGCACCAAAATCAACGGGACTTTCCAAA
ATGTCGTAACAACTCCGCCCCATTGACGCAAATGGGCGGTAGGCGTGTACGGTGGGAGGTCTATATAAGC
AGAGCTGGTTTAGTGAACCGTCAGATCCGCTAGCGCTACCGGTCGCCACCATGGTGAGCAAGGGCGAGGC
AGTGATCAAGGAGTTCATGCGGTTCAAGGTGCACATGGAGGGCTCCATGAACGGCCACGAGTTCGAGATC
GAGGGCGAGGGCGAGGGCCGCCCCTACGAGGGCACCCAGACCGCCAAGCTGAAGGTGACCAAGGGTGGCC
CCCTGCCCTTCTCCTGGGACATCCTGTCCCCTCAGTTCATGTACGGCTCCAGGGCCTTCACCAAGCACCC
CGCCGACATCCCCGACTACTATAAGCAGTCCTTCCCCGAGGGCTTCAAGTGGGAGCGCGTGATGAACTTC
GAGGACGGCGGCGCCGTGACCGTGACCCAGGACACCTCCCTGGAGGACGGCACCCTGATCTACAAGGTGA
AGCTCCGCGGCACCAACTTCCCTCCTGACGGCCCCGTAATGCAGAAGAAGACAATGGGCTGGGAAGCATC
CACCGAGCGGTTGTACCCCGAGGACGGCGTGCTGAAGGGCGACATTAAGCACGCCCTGCGCCTGAAGGAC
GGCGGCCGCTACCTGGCGGACTTCAAGACCACCTACAAGGCCAAGAAGCCCGTGCAGATGCCCGGCGCCT
ACAACGTCGACCGCAAGTTGGACATCACCTCCCACAACGAGGACTACACCGTGGTGGAACAGTACGAACG
CTCCGAGGGCCGCCACTCCACCGGCGGCATGGACGAGCTGTACAAGTCCGGACTCAGATCTCGAGGAGAA
CCGCAGCAAAGCTTTTCTGAAGCTCAGCAGCAGCTATGCAACACCAGACAGGAAGTGAATGAATTAAGGA
AGCTGCTGGAAGAAGAACGAGACCAAAGAGTGGCTGCTGAGAATGCTCTCTCTGTGGCCGAGGAGCAGAT
CAGACGGTTAGAGCACAGTGAATGGGACTCTTCCCGGACTCCTATCATTGGCTCCTGTGGCACTCAGGAG
CAGGCACTGTTAATAGATCTTACAAGCAACAGTTGTCGAAGGACCCGGAGTGGCGTTGGATGGAAGCGAG
TCCTGCGTTCACTCTGTCATTCACGGACCCGAGTGCCACTTCTAGCAGCCATCTACTTTCTAATGATTCA
TGTCCTGCTCATTCTGTGTTTTACGGGCCATCTATAGGGATCCACCGGATCTAGATAACTGATCATAATC
AGCCATACCACATTTGTAGAGGTTTTACTTGCTTTAAAAAACCTCCCACACCTCCCCCTGAACCTGAAAC
ATAAAATGAATGCAATTGTTGTTGTTAACTTGTTTATTGCAGCTTATAATGGTTACAAATAAAGCAATAG
CATCACAAATTTCACAAATAAAGCATTTTTTTCACTGCATTCTAGTTGTGGTTTGTCCAAACTCATCAAT
GTATCTTAACGCGTAAATTGTAAGCGTTAATATTTTGTTAAAATTCGCGTTAAATTTTTGTTAAATCAGC
TCATTTTTTAACCAATAGGCCGAAATCGGCAAAATCCCTTATAAATCAAAAGAATAGACCGAGATAGGGT
[37 nt withheld, positions 2101-2137]
AAAGAACGTGGACTCCAACGTCAAAGG
[49 nt withheld, positions 2165-2213]
T
[91 nt withheld, positions 2215-2305]
G
[124 nt withheld, positions 2307-2430]
CAGGTGGCACTTTTCGGGGAAATGTGCGCGGAACCCCTATTTGTTTATTTTTCTAAATACATTCAAATAT
GTATCCGCTCATGAGACAATAACCCTGATAAATGCTTCAATAATATTGAAAAAGGAAGAGTCCTGAGGCG
GAAAGAACCAGCTGTGGAATGTGTGTCAGTTAGGGTGTGGAAAGTCCCCAGGCTCCCCAGCAGGCAGAAG
TATGCAAAGCATGCATCTCAATTAGTCAGCAACCAGGTGTGGAAAGTCCCCAGGCTCCCCAGCAGGCAGA
AGTATGCAAAGCATGCATCTCAATTAGTCAGCAACCATAGTCCCGCCCCTAACTCCGCCCATCCCGCCCC
TAACTCCGCCCAGTTCCGCCCATTCTCCGCCCCATGGCTGACTAATTTTTTTTATTTATGCAGAGGCCGA
GGCCGCCTCGGCCTCTGAGCTATTCCAGAAGTAGTGAGGAGGCTTTTTTGGAGGCCTAGGCTTTTGCAAA
GATCGATCAAGAGACAGGATGAGGATCGTTTCGCATGATTGAACAAGATGGATTGCACGCAGGTTCTCCG
GCCGCTTGGGTGGAGAGGCTATTCGGCTATGACTGGGCACAACAGACAATCGGCTGCTCTGATGCCGCCG
TGTTCCGGCTGTCAGCGCAGGGGCGCCCGGTTCTTTTTGTCAAGACCGACCTGTCCGGTGCCCTGAATGA
ACTGCAAGACGAGGCAGCGCGGCTATCGTGGCTGGCCACGACGGGCGTTCCTTGCGCAGCTGTGCTCGAC
GTTGTCACTGAAGCGGGAAGGGACTGGCTGCTATTGGGCGAAGTGCCGGGGCAGGATCTCCTGTCATCTC
ACCTTGCTCCTGCCGAGAAAGTATCCATCATGGCTGATGCAATGCGGCGGCTGCATACGCTTGATCCGGC
TACCTGCCCATTCGACCACCAAGCGAAACATCGCATCGAGCGAGCACGTACTCGGATGGAAGCCGGTCTT
GTCGATCAGGATGATCTGGACGAAGAGCATCAGGGGCTCGCGCCAGCCGAACTGTTCGCCAGGCTCAAGG
CGAGCATGCCCGACGGCGAGGATCTCGTCGTGACCCATGGCGATGCCTGCTTGCCGAATATCATGGTGGA
AAATGGCCGCTTTTCTGGATTCATCGACTGTGGCCGGCTGGGTGTGGCGGACCGCTATCAGGACATAGCG
TTGGCTACCCGTGATATTGCTGAAGAGCTTGGCGGCGAATGGGCTGACCGCTTCCTCGTGCTTTACGGTA
TCGCCGCTCCCGATTCGCAGCGCATCGCCTTCTATCGCCTTCTTGACGAGTTCTTCTGAGCGGGACTCTG
GGGTTCGAAATGACCGACCAAGCGACGCCCAACCTGCCATCACGAGATTTCGATTCCACCGCCGCCTTCT
ATGAAAGGTTGGGCTTCGGAATCGTTTTCCGGGACGCCGGCTGGATGATCCTCCAGCGCGGGGATCTCAT
GCTGGAGTTCTTCGCCCACCCTAGGGGGAGGCTAACTGAAACACGGAAGGAGACAATACCGGAAGGAACC
CGCGCTATGACGGCAATAAAAAGACAGAATAAAACGCACGGTGTTGGGTCGTTTGTTCATAAACGCGGGG
TTCGGTCCCAGGGCTGGCACTCTGTCGATACCCCACCGAGACCCCATTGGGGCCAATACGCCCGCGTTTC
TTCCTTTTCCCCACCCCACCCCCCAAGTTCGGGTGAAGGCCCAGGGCTCGCAGCCAACGTCGGGGCGGCA
GGCCCTGCCATAGCCTCAGGTTACTCATATATACTTTAGATTGATTTAAAACTTCATTTTTAATTTAAAA
GGATCTAGGTGAAGATCCTTTTTGATAATCTCATGACCAAAATCCCTTAACGTGAGTTTTCGTTCCACTG
AGCGTCAGACCCCGTAGAAAAGATCAAAGGATCTTCTTGAGATCCTTTTTTTCTGCGCGTAATCTGCTGC
TTGCAAACAAAAAAACCACCGCTACCAGCGGTGGTTTGTTTGCCGGATCAAGAGCTACCAACTCTTTTTC
CGAAGGTAACTGGCTTCAGCAGAGCGCAGATACCAAATACTGTTCTTCTAGTGTAGCCGTAGTTAGGCCA
CCACTTCAAGAACTCTGTAGCACCGCCTACATACCTCGCTCTGCTAATCCTGTTACCAGTGGCTGCTGCC
AGTGGCGATAAGTCGTGTCTTACCGGGTTGGACTCAAGACGATAGTTACCGGATAAGGCGCAGCGGTCGG
GCTGAACGGGGGGTTCGTGCACACAGCCCAGCTTGGAGCGAACGACCTACACCGAACTGAGATACCTACA
GCGTGAGCTATGAGAAAGCGCCACGCTTCCCGAAGGGAGAAAGGCGGACAGGTATCCGGTAAGCGGCAGG
GTCGGAACAGGAGAGCGCACGAGGGAGCTTCCAGGGGGAAACGCCTGGTATCTTTATAGTCCTGTCGGGT
TTCGCCACCTCTGACTTGAGCGTCGATTTTTGTGATGCTCGTCAGGGGGGCGGAGCCTATGGAAAAACGC
CAGCAACGCGGCCTTTTTACGGTTCCTGGCCTTTTGCTGGCCTTTTGCTCACATGTTCTTTCCTGCGTTA
TCCCCTGATTCTGTGGATAACCGTATTACCGCCATGCATTA
