>Addgene plasmid #85049 | pmScarlet-H_Giantin_C1 | addgene partial sequence | sequence record 167440 | CMV-F 5'-CGCAAATGGGCGGTAGGCGTG-3'
ACCGTCAGATCCGCTAGCGCTACCGGTCGCCACCATGGTGAGCAAGGGCGAGGCAGTGATCAAGGAGTTC
ATGCGGTTCAAGGTGCACATGGAGGGCTCCATGAACGGCCACGAGTTCGAGATCGAGGGCGAGGGCGAGG
GCCGCCCCTACGAGGGCACCCAGACCGCCAAGCTGAAGGTGACCAAGGGTGGCCCCCTGCCCTTCTCCTG
GGACATCCTGTCCCCTCAGTTCATGTACGGCTCCAGGGCCTTCACCAAGCACCCCGCCGACATCCCCGAC
TACTATAAGCAGTCCTTCCCCGAGGGCTTCAAGTGGGAGCGCGTGATGAACTTCGAGGACGGCGGCGCCG
TGACCGTGACCCAGGACACCTCCCTGGAGGACGGCACCCTGATCTACAAGGTGAAGCTCCGCGGCACCAA
CTTCCCTCCTGACGGCCCCGTAATGCAGAAGAAGACAATGGGCTGGGAAGCGTCCACCGAGCGGTTGTAC
CCCGAGGACGGCGTGCTGAAGGGCGACATTAAGCACGCCCTGCGCCTGAAGGACGGCGGCCGCTACCTGG
CGGACTTCAAGACCACCTACAAGGCCAAGAAGCCCGTGCAGATGCCCGGCGCCTACAACGTCGACCGCAA
GTTGGACATCACCTCCCACAACGAGGACTACACCGTGGTGGAACAGTACGAACGCTCCGAGGGCCGCCAC
TCCACCGGCGGCATGGACGAGCTGTACAAGTCCGGACTCAGATCTCGAGGAGAACCGCAGCAAAGCT
