>Addgene plasmid #85049 | pmScarlet-H_Giantin_C1 | addgene partial sequence | sequence record 167441 | SV40pA-R 5'-GAAATTTGTGATGCTATTGC-3'
TTAACAACAACAATTGCATTCATTTTATGTTTCAGGTTCAGGGGGAGGTGTGGGAGGTTTTTTAAAGCAA
GTAAAACCTCTACAAATGTGGTATGGCTGATTATGATCAGTTATCTAGATCCGGTGGATCCCTATAGATG
GCCCGTAAAACACAGAATGAGCAGGACATGAATCATTAGAAAGTAGATGGCTGCTAGAAGTGGCACTCGG
GTCCGTGAATGACAGAGTGAACGCAGGACTCGCTTCCATCCAACGCCACTCCGGGTCCTTCGACAACTGT
TGCTTGTAAGATCTATTAACAGTGCCTGCTCCTGAGTGCCACAGGAGCCAATGATAGGAGTCCGGGAAGA
GTCCCATTCACTGTGCTCTAACCGTCTGATCTGCTCCTCGGCCACAGAGAGAGCATTCTCAGCAGCCACT
CTTTGGTCTCGTTCTTCTTCCAGCAGCTTCCTTAATTCATTCACTTCCTGTCTGGTGTTGCATAGCTGCT
GCTGAGCTTCAGAAAAGCTTTGCTGCGGTTCTCCTCGAGATCTGAGTCCGGACTTGTACAGCTCGTCCAT
GCCGCCGGTGGAGTGGCGGCCCTCGGAGCGTTCGTACTGTTCCACCACGGTGTAGTCCTCGTTGTGGGAG
GTGATGTCCAACTTGCGGTCGACGTTGTAGGCGCCGGGCATCTGCACGGGCTTCTTGGCCTTGTAGGTGG
TCTTGAAGTCCGCCAGGTAGCGGCCGCCGTCCTTCAGGCGCAGGGCGTGCTTAATGTCGCCCTTCAGCAC
GCCGTCCTCGGGGTACAACCGCTCGGTGGACGCTTCCCAGCCCATTGTCTTCTTCTGCATTACGGGGCCG
TCAGGAGGGA
